>Addgene plasmid #226516 | pcDNA5/FRT/TO_TOMM20-SNAP-tag2-T2A-EGFP | addgene full sequence | sequence record 449279 | Addgene NGS Result
CGTTTCTGGGTGAGCAAAAACAGGAAGGCAAAATGCCGCAAAAAAGGGAATAAGGGCGACACGGAAATGT
TGAATACTCATACTCTTCCTTTTTCAATATTATTGAAGCATTTATCAGGGTTATTGTCTCATGAGCGGAT
ACATATTTGAATGTATTTAGAAAAATAAACAAATAGGGGTTCCGCGCACATTTCCCCGAAAAGTGCCACC
TGACGTCGACGGATCGGGAGATCTCCCGATCCCCTATGGTGCACTCTCAGTACAATCTGCTCTGATGCCG
CATAGTTAAGCCAGTATCTGCTCCCTGCTTGTGTGTTGGAGGTCGCTGAGTAGTGCGCGAGCAAAATTTA
AGCTACAACAAGGCAAGGCTTGACCGACAATTGCATGAAGAATCTGCTTAGGGTTAGGCGTTTTGCGCTG
CTTCGCGATGTACGGGCCAGATATACGCGTTGACATTGATTATTGACTAGTTATTAATAGTAATCAATTA
CGGGGTCATTAGTTCATAGCCCATATATGGAGTTCCGCGTTACATAACTTACGGTAAATGGCCCGCCTGG
CTGACCGCCCAACGACCCCCGCCCATTGACGTCAATAATGACGTATGTTCCCATAGTAACGCCAATAGGG
ACTTTCCATTGACGTCAATGGGTGGAGTATTTACGGTAAACTGCCCACTTGGCAGTACATCAAGTGTATC
ATATGCCAAGTACGCCCCCTATTGACGTCAATGACGGTAAATGGCCCGCCTGGCATTATGCCCAGTACAT
GACCTTATGGGACTTTCCTACTTGGCAGTACATCTACGTATTAGTCATCGCTATTACCATTGTGATGCGG
TTTTGGCAGTACATCAATGGGCGTGGATAGCGGTTTGACTCACGGGGATTTCCAAGTCTCCACCCCATTG
ACGTCAATGGGAGTTTGTTTTGGCACCAAAATCAACGGGACTTTCCAAAATGTCGTAACAACTCCGCCCC
ATTGACGCAAATGGGCGGTAGGCGTGTACGGTGGGAGGTCTATATAAGCAGAGCTCTCCCTATCAGTGAT
AGAGATCTCCCTATCAGTGATAGAGATCGTCGACGAGCTCGTTTAGTGAACCGTCAGATCGCCTGGAGAC
GCCATCCACGCTGTTTTGACCTCCATAGAAGACACCGGGACCGATCCAGCCTCCGGACTCTAGCGTTTAA
ACTTAAGCTTGGTACCGAGCTCGGATCCACTAGTCCAGTGTGGTGGAATTCTGCAGATATCCAGCAACCA
TGGTGGGTCGGAACAGCGCCATCGCCGCCGGTGTATGCGGGGCCCTTTTCATTGGGTACTGCATCTACTT
CGACCGCAAAAGACGAAGTGACCCCAACTTCAAGAACAGGCTTCGAGAACGAAGAAAGAAACAGAAGCTT
GCCAAGGAGAGAGCTGGGCTTTCCAAGTTACCTGACCTTAAAGATGCTGAAGCTGTTCAGAAGTTCTTCC
TTGAAGAAATACAGCTTGGTGAAGAGTTACTAGCTCAAGGTGAATATGAGAAGGGCGTAGACCATCTGAC
AAATGCAATTGCTGTGTGTGGACAGCCACAGCAGTTACTGCAGGTCTTACAGCAAACTCTTCCACCACCA
GTGTTCCAGATGCTTCTGACTAAGCTCCCAACAATTAGTCAGAGAATTGTAAGTGCTCAGAGCTTGGCTG
AAGATGATGTGGAAGGCGGTAGCGGGGATCCACCGGTCGGAGGTGATAAAGACTGCGAAATGAAACGCAC
TACCTATGACAGCCCGCTGGGTAAACTGCTGCTGAGCGGTTGCGAGCAGGGCCTGCACCGCATCTATTTC
GTGGGCAATGGTCAGGGCGAGCAGGGTCCTCCGGGCCCGGAGCCGCTGATGCAGGCTACCGCATGGCTGA
ACGCATATTTTCACCAGCCAGAGGCGATTGAAGAGTTCCCTGTACCGGCCCTGCATCACCCGGTATTTCA
GCAGGAATCCTTTACCCGTCAGGTACTGTGGAAACTGCTGAAAGTAGTGAAATTCGGCGAGGTGATCTCC
TATTCCCAGCTGGCGGCGCTGGCTGGCAACCCAGCGGCAACTGCGGCGGTGAAAACCGCTCTGCGTGGTA
ATCCGGTGCCAATTCTGATCCCGTGCCACCGTGTGGTTCAGGGCGACGGCGACGTAGGTGGCTACGAAGG
CCCTCTGTACGTGAAAGAATGGCTGCTGGCGCACGAAGGTCACCGTCTGGGTAAACCAGGCCTGGGCGGC
CGCGGCAGTGGAGAGGGCAGAGGAAGTCTGCTAACATGCGGTGACGTCGAGGAGAATCCTGGCCCAGTGA
GCAAGGGCGAGGAGCTGTTCACCGGGGTGGTGCCCATCCTGGTCGAGCTGGACGGCGACGTAAACGGCCA
CAAGTTCAGCGTGTCCGGCGAGGGCGAGGGCGATGCCACCTACGGCAAGCTGACCCTGAAGTTCATCTGC
ACCACCGGCAAGCTGCCCGTGCCCTGGCCCACCCTCGTGACCACCCTGACCTACGGCGTGCAGTGCTTCA
GCCGCTACCCCGACCACATGAAGCAGCACGACTTCTTCAAGTCCGCCATGCCCGAAGGCTACGTCCAGGA
GCGCACCATCTTCTTCAAGGACGACGGCAACTACAAGACCCGCGCCGAGGTGAAGTTCGAGGGCGACACC
CTGGTGAACCGCATCGAGCTGAAGGGCATCGACTTCAAGGAGGACGGCAACATCCTGGGGCACAAGCTGG
AGTACAACTACAACAGCCACAACGTCTATATCATGGCCGACAAGCAGAAGAACGGCATCAAGGTGAACTT
CAAGATCCGCCACAACATCGAGGACGGCAGCGTGCAGCTCGCCGACCACTACCAGCAGAACACCCCCATC
GGCGACGGCCCCGTGCTGCTGCCCGACAACCACTACCTGAGCACCCAGTCCGCCCTGAGCAAAGACCCCA
ACGAGAAGCGCGATCACATGGTCCTGCTGGAGTTCGTGACCGCCGCCGGGATCACTCTCGGCATGGACGA
GCTGTACAAGTAGTAACCGCTCGAGTCTAGAGGGCCCGTTTAAACCCGCTGATCAGCCTCGACTGTGCCT
TCTAGTTGCCAGCCATCTGTTGTTTGCCCCTCCCCCGTGCCTTCCTTGACCCTGGAAGGTGCCACTCCCA
CTGTCCTTTCCTAATAAAATGAGGAAATTGCATCGCATTGTCTGAGTAGGTGTCATTCTATTCTGGGGGG
TGGGGTGGGGCAGGACAGCAAGGGGGAGGATTGGGAAGACAATAGCAGGCATGCTGGGGATGCGGTGGGC
TCTATGGCTTCTGAGGCGGAAAGAACCAGCTGGGGCTCTAGGGGGTATCCCC
[124 nt withheld, positions 3343-3466]
C
[91 nt withheld, positions 3468-3558]
AGGGTGATGGTTCACGTACCTAGAAGTTCCTATTCCGAAGTTCCTATTCTCTAGAAAGTATAGGAACTTC
CTTGGCCAAAAAGCCTGAACTCACCGCGACGTCTGTCGAGAAGTTTCTGATCGAAAAGTTCGACAGCGTC
TCCGACCTGATGCAGCTCTCGGAGGGCGAAGAATCTCGTGCTTTCAGCTTCGATGTAGGAGGGCGTGGAT
ATGTCCTGCGGGTAAATAGCTGCGCCGATGGTTTCTACAAAGATCGTTATGTTTATCGGCACTTTGCATC
GGCCGCGCTCCCGATTCCGGAAGTGCTTGACATTGGGGAATTCAGCGAGAGCCTGACCTATTGCATCTCC
CGCCGTGCACAGGGTGTCACGTTGCAAGACCTGCCTGAAACCGAACTGCCCGCTGTTCTGCAGCCGGTCG
CGGAGGCCATGGATGCGATCGCTGCGGCCGATCTTAGCCAGACGAGCGGGTTCGGCCCATTCGGACCGCA
AGGAATCGGTCAATACACTACATGGCGTGATTTCATATGCGCGATTGCTGATCCCCATGTGTATCACTGG
CAAACTGTGATGGACGACACCGTCAGTGCGTCCGTCGCGCAGGCTCTCGATGAGCTGATGCTTTGGGCCG
AGGACTGCCCCGAAGTCCGGCACCTCGTGCACGCGGATTTCGGCTCCAACAATGTCCTGACGGACAATGG
CCGCATAACAGCGGTCATTGACTGGAGCGAGGCGATGTTCGGGGATTCCCAATACGAGGTCGCCAACATC
TTCTTCTGGAGGCCGTGGTTGGCTTGTATGGAGCAGCAGACGCGCTACTTCGAGCGGAGGCATCCGGAGC
TTGCAGGATCGCCGCGGCTCCGGGCGTATATGCTCCGCATTGGTCTTGACCAACTCTATCAGAGCTTGGT
TGACGGCAATTTCGATGATGCAGCTTGGGCGCAGGGTCGATGCGACGCAATCGTCCGATCCGGAGCCGGG
ACTGTCGGGCGTACACAAATCGCCCGCAGAAGCGCGGCCGTCTGGACCGATGGCTGTGTAGAAGTACTCG
CCGATAGTGGAAACCGACGCCCCAGCACTCGTCCGAGGGCAAAGGAATAGCACGTACTACGAGATTTCGA
TTCCACCGCCGCCTTCTATGAAAGGTTGGGCTTCGGAATCGTTTTCCGGGACGCCGGCTGGATGATCCTC
CAGCGCGGGGATCTCATGCTGGAGTTCTTCGCCCACCCCAACTTGTTTATTGCAGCTTATAATGGTTACA
AATAAAGCAATAGCATCACAAATTTCACAAATAAAGCATTTTTTTCACTGCATTCTAGTTGTGGTTTGTC
CAAACTCATCAATGTATCTTATCATGTCTGTATACCGTCGACCTCTAGCTAGAGCTTGGCGTAATCATGG
TCATAGCTGTTTCCTGTGTGAAATTGTTATCCGCTCACAATTCCACACAACATACGAGCCGGAAGCATAA
AGTGTAAAGCCTGGGGTGCCTAATGAGTGAGCTAACTCACATTAATTGCGTTGCGCTCACTGCCCGCTTT
CCAGTCGGGAAACCTGTCGTGCCAGCTGCATTAATGAATCGGCCAACGCGCGGGGAGAGGCGGTTTGCGT
ATTGGGCGCTCTTCCGCTTCCTCGCTCACTGACTCGCTGCGCTCGGTCGTTCGGCTGCGGCGAGCGGTAT
CAGCTCACTCAAAGGCGGTAATACGGTTATCCACAGAATCAGGGGATAACGCAGGAAAGAACATGTGAGC
AAAAGGCCAGCAAAAGGCCAGGAACCGTAAAAAGGCCGCGTTGCTGGCGTTTTTCCATAGGCTCCGCCCC
CCTGACGAGCATCACAAAAATCGACGCTCAAGTCAGAGGTGGCGAAACCCGACAGGACTATAAAGATACC
AGGCGTTTCCCCCTGGAAGCTCCCTCGTGCGCTCTCCTGTTCCGACCCTGCCGCTTACCGGATACCTGTC
CGCCTTTCTCCCTTCGGGAAGCGTGGCGCTTTCTCATAGCTCACGCTGTAGGTATCTCAGTTCGGTGTAG
GTCGTTCGCTCCAAGCTGGGCTGTGTGCACGAACCCCCCGTTCAGCCCGACCGCTGCGCCTTATCCGGTA
ACTATCGTCTTGAGTCCAACCCGGTAAGACACGACTTATCGCCACTGGCAGCAGCCACTGGTAACAGGAT
TAGCAGAGCGAGGTATGTAGGCGGTGCTACAGAGTTCTTGAAGTGGTGGCCTAACTACGGCTACACTAGA
AGAACAGTATTTGGTATCTGCGCTCTGCTGAAGCCAGTTACCTTCGGAAAAAGAGTTGGTAGCTCTTGAT
CCGGCAAACAAACCACCGCTGGTAGCGGTGGTTTTTTTGTTTGCAAGCAGCAGATTACGCGCAGAAAAAA
AGGATCTCAAGAAGATCCTTTGATCTTTTCTACGGGGTCTGACGCTCAGTGGAACGAAAACTCACGTTAA
GGGATTTTGGTCATGAGATTATCAAAAAGGATCTTCACCTAGATCCTTTTAAATTAAAAATGAAGTTTTA
AATCAATCTAAAGTATATATGAGTAAACTTGGTCTGACAGTTACCAATGCTTAATCAGTGAGGCACCTAT
CTCAGCGATCTGTCTATTTCGTTCATCCATAGTTGCCTGACTCCCCGTCGTGTAGATAACTACGATACGG
GAGGGCTTACCATCTGGCCCCAGTGCTGCAATGATACCGCGAGACCCACGCTCACCGGCTCCAGATTTAT
CAGCAATAAACCAGCCAGCCGGAAGGGCCGAGCGCAGAAGTGGTCCTGCAACTTTATCCGCCTCCATCCA
GTCTATTAATTGTTGCCGGGAAGCTAGAGTAAGTAGTTCGCCAGTTAATAGTTTGCGCAACGTTGTTGCC
ATTGCTACAGGCATCGTGGTGTCACGCTCGTCGTTTGGTATGGCTTCATTCAGCTCCGGTTCCCAACGAT
CAAGGCGAGTTACATGATCCCCCATGTTGTGCAAAAAAGCGGTTAGCTCCTTCGGTCCTCCGATCGTTGT
CAGAAGTAAGTTGGCCGCAGTGTTATCACTCATGGTTATGGCAGCACTGCATAATTCTCTTACTGTCATG
CCATCCGTAAGATGCTTTTCTGTGACTGGTGAGTACTCAACCAAGTCATTCTGAGAATAGTGTATGCGGC
GACCGAGTTGCTCTTGCCCGGCGTCAATACGGGATAATACCGCGCCACATAGCAGAACTTTAAAAGTGCT
CATCATTGGAAAACGTTCTTCGGGGCGAAAACTCTCAAGGATCTTACCGCTGTTGAGATCCAGTTCGATG
TAACCCACTCGTGCACCCAACTGATCTTCAGCATCTTTTACTTTCACCAG
Features (pLannotate 1.2.2; 23 found; start..end, strand, type, name):
     82..186     -  promoter       AmpR promoter: bla
    245..297     -  misc_feature   bom (fragment): basis of mobility region from pBR322
    452..829     +  enhancer       CMV enhancer: human cytomegalovirus immediate early enhancer
    832..1035    +  promoter       CMV promoter: human cytomegalovirus (CMV) immediate early promoter
   1037..1056    +  promoter       PLtetO-1 promoter (fragment): modified phage lambda PL promoter with tet operator sites (Lutz and Bujard, 1997)
   1058..1077    +  promoter       PLtetO-1 promoter (fragment): modified phage lambda PL promoter with tet operator sites (Lutz and Bujard, 1997)
   1085..1118    +  promoter       TRE3GV promoter (fragment): 3rd-generation Tet-responsive promoter that can be activated by binding of Tet-On® 3G, optimized for retroviral and lentiviral vectors
   1260..1694    +  CDS            TOMM20: TOM20_HUMAN - Also known as KIAA0016. Experimental evidence at protein level: Swiss-Prot protein existence level 1. Central component of the receptor complex responsible for the recognition and translocation of cytosolically synthesized mitochondrial preproteins. Together with TOM22 functions as the transit peptide receptor at the surface of the mitochondrion outer membrane and facilitates the movement of preproteins into the TOM40 translocation pore (By similarity). Required for the translocation across the mitochondrial outer membrane of cytochrome P450 monooxygenases. From Homo sapiens (Hum
   1725..2267    +  CDS            MGMT (fragment): MGMT_HUMAN - Experimental evidence at protein level: Swiss-Prot protein existence level 1. Involved in the cellular defense against the biological effects of O6-methylguanine (O6-MeG) and O4-methylthymine (O4-MeT) in DNA. Repairs the methylated nucleobase in DNA by stoichiometrically transferring the methyl group to a cysteine residue in the enzyme. This is a suicide reaction: the enzyme is irreversibly inactivated. From Homo sapiens (Human).
   2307..3022    +  CDS            EGFP (fragment): the original enhanced GFP (Yang et al., 1996) mammalian codon-optimized
   3073..3297    +  polyA_signal   bGH poly(A) signal: bovine growth hormone polyadenylation signal
   3301..3322    +  promoter       SV40 promoter (fragment): SV40 enhancer and early promoter
   3343..3576    +  rep_origin     f1 ori (fragment) (sequence partly withheld): f1 bacteriophage origin of replication; arrow indicates direction of (+) strand synthesis
   3581..3628    +  protein_bind   FRT: FLP-mediated recombination occurs in the 8-bp core sequence TCTAGAAA (Turan and Bode, 2011). FLP recombinase from the Saccharomyces cerevisiae 2μ plasmid
   3636..4658    +  CDS            HygR: aminoglycoside phosphotransferase from E. coli; aph(4)-Ia; confers resistance to hygromycin
   4668..4793    +  CDS            ble (fragment): BLE_KLEPN - Experimental evidence at protein level: Swiss-Prot protein existence level 1. Binding protein with a strong affinity to the bleomycin family of antibiotics. Binds to CL990; an antimitotic-antibiotic compound. From Klebsiella pneumoniae.
   4788..4909    +  polyA_signal   SV40 poly(A) signal: SV40 polyadenylation signal
   4982..4998    -  protein_bind   lac operator: The lac repressor binds to the lac operator to inhibit transcription in E. coli. This inhibition can be relieved by adding lactose or isopropyl-β-D-thiogalactopyranoside (IPTG). lac repressor encoded by lacI
   5006..5036    -  promoter       lac promoter: promoter for the E. coli lac operon
   5051..5072    -  protein_bind   CAP binding site: CAP binding activates transcription in the presence of cAMP. E. coli catabolite activator protein
   5085..5177    -  CDS            lacI (fragment): lac repressor; lacI; The lac repressor binds to the lac operator to inhibit transcription in E. coli. This inhibition can be relieved by adding lactose or isopropyl-β-D-thiogalactopyranoside (IPTG).
   5360..5948    -  rep_origin     ori: high-copy-number ColE1/pMB1/pBR322/pUC origin of replication
   6119..81      -  CDS            AmpR (across the origin): β-lactamase; bla; confers resistance to ampicillin, carbenicillin, and related antibiotics
