[The description below was written by a language model from this plasmid's Addgene catalogue record and pLannotate feature annotations shown in this document.]
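Description:
pcDNA5/FRT/TO_TOMM20-SNAP-tag2-T2A-EGFP is a mammalian expression plasmid of about 6.9 kb built on the pcDNA5/FRT/TO backbone. It is maintained in E. coli through a high-copy ColE1/pUC-type origin and an ampicillin resistance gene (β-lactamase). The annotation also picks up a partial f1 origin and residual lac regulatory fragments from the vector. For mammalian cells the backbone carries a single FRT site placed directly upstream of a hygromycin resistance coding sequence, followed by an SV40 polyadenylation signal. In this vector family that arrangement allows FLP recombinase to integrate the plasmid at a genomic FRT site in a suitable host line, and integrants are then selected with hygromycin.

The expression cassette is driven by the CMV immediate-early enhancer and promoter. Just downstream are short matches annotated as tet-operator-containing promoter fragments, consistent with the tetracycline-operator ("TO") design of this backbone, which makes expression repressible by the Tet repressor and inducible by tetracycline or doxycycline in cells that supply the repressor. The open reading frame begins with human TOMM20, an outer mitochondrial membrane import receptor. It is fused to SNAP-tag2, which the annotation detects as an MGMT fragment because SNAP-tags are engineered derivatives of that alkyltransferase and covalently react with synthetic substrates carrying a fluorophore. A T2A self-cleaving peptide, named in the insert but not separately annotated, then separates EGFP, and the cassette ends with a bGH polyadenylation signal. One transcript therefore yields SNAP-tag2 anchored on the mitochondrial surface and free cytosolic EGFP as a co-expression reference. The construct is intended for expressing and evaluating SNAP-tag2 labeling in mammalian cells.
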