Addgene plasmid #226516: pcDNA5/FRT/TO_TOMM20-SNAP-tag2-T2A-EGFP
Purpose: Mamalian cell expression of SNAP-tag2 on mitochondrial surface and cytosolic EGFP
Depositing lab: Kai Johnsson. Depositing organization: Max Planck Institute for Medical Research. Publication: SNAP-tag2 for faster and brighter protein labeling. Kühn S, Nasufovic V, Wilhelm J, Kompa J, de Lange EMF, Lin YH, Egoldt C, Fischer J, Lennoi A, Tarnawski M, Reinstein J, Vlijm R, Hiblot J, Johnsson K. Nat Chem Biol. 2025 Jul 3. doi: 10.1038/s41589-025-01942-z. PubMed 40610720.
Backbone
  Vector backbone: pcDNA5/FRT/TO
  Vector type: Mammalian Expression
  Selectable markers: Hygromycin
Growth in bacteria
  Bacterial resistance: Ampicillin, 100 μg/mL
  Growth temperature: 37°C
  Growth strain: DH5alpha
  Copy number: High Copy
Gene/Insert
  Gene/Insert name: TOMM20-SNAP-tag2-T2A-EGFP
  Species: Synthetic
  Promoter: CMV
  Cloning method: Gibson Cloning
  Sequencing primers: 5′ CMV-forward
Terms and licenses: Academic/Nonprofit Terms; Industry Terms: Not Available to Industry
Depositor comments: Please visit https://doi.org/10.1101/2024.08.28.610127 for bioRxiv preprint.
How to cite: pcDNA5/FRT/TO_TOMM20-SNAP-tag2-T2A-EGFP was a gift from Kai Johnsson (Addgene plasmid # 226516 ; http://n2t.net/addgene:226516 ; RRID:Addgene_226516)
